>Addgene plasmid #124008 | JPF0517 | addgene full sequence | sequence record 252393 | Addgene NGS Result
GTTACAGAGATGTTACGAACCCTGAACAGGTTGACTATTAATTGTGTCTGCTTGATGTGGACACCAGGTG
GCGCTGGACATCAGATTTGGAGAGGCAGTTGTCTAGGGAACCGGGCTCTGTGCCAGCGCAGGAGGCAGGC
TGGCTCTCCTATTCCAGGGATGCTCATCCAGGAAGGAAAGGTTGCATGCTGGACACACTAACCTTACAGC
GGTGGGCTCTATGGGGTACCTACGTAGGTACATAACTTACGGTAAATGGCCCGCCTGGCTGACCGCCCAA
CGACCCCCGCCCATTGACGTCAATAATGACGTATGTTCCCATAGTAACGCCAATAGGGACTTTCCATTGA
CGTCAATGGGTGGAGTATTTACGGTAAACTGCCCACTTGGCAGTACATCAAGTGTATCATATGCCAAGTA
CGCCCCCTATTGACGTCAATGACGGTAAATGGCCCGCCTGGCATTATGCCCAGTACATGACCTTATGGGA
CTTTCCTACTTGGCAGTACATCTACGTATTAGTCATCGCTATTACCATGGTGATGCGGTTTTGGCAGTAC
ATCAATGGGCGTGGATAGCGGTTTGACTCACGGGGATTTCCAAGTCTCCACCCCATTGACGTCAATGGGA
GTTTGTTTTGGCACCAAAATCAACGGGACTTTCCAAAATGTCGTAACAACTCCGCCCCATTGACGCAAAT
GGGCGGTAGGCGTGTACGGTGGGAGGTCTATATAAGCAGAGCTCGTTTAGTGAACCGTCAGATAGCCACC
ATGGGTAAAAAGCCTGAACTCACCGCGACGTCTGTCGAGAAGTTTCTGATCGAAAAGTTCGACAGCGTGT
CCGACCTGATGCAGCTCTCGGAGGGCGAAGAATCTCGTGCTTTCAGCTTCGATGTAGGAGGGCGTGGATA
TGTCCTGCGGGTAAATAGCTGCGCCGATGGTTTCTACAAAGATCGTTATGTTTATCGGCACTTTGCATCG
GCCGCGCTCCCGATTCCGGAAGTGCTTGACATTGGGGAATTTAGCGAGAGCCTGACCTATTGCATCTCCC
GCCGTGCACAGGGTGTCACGTTGCAAGACCTGCCTGAAACCGAACTGCCCGCTGTTCTGCAACCGGTCGC
GGAGGCCATGGATGCGATCGCTGCGGCCGATCTTAGCCAGACGAGCGGGTTCGGCCCATTCGGACCGCAA
GGAATCGGTCAATACACTACATGGCGTGATTTCATATGCGCGATTGCTGATCCCCATGTGTATCACTGGC
AAACTGTGATGGACGACACCGTCAGTGCGTCCGTCGCGCAGGCTCTCGATGAGCTGATGCTTTGGGCCGA
GGACTGCCCCGAAGTCCGGCACCTCGTGCACGCGGATTTCGGCTCCAACAATGTCCTGACGGACAATGGC
CGCATAACAGCGGTCATTGACTGGAGCGAGGCGATGTTCGGGGATTCCCAATACGAGGTCGCCAACATCT
TCTTCTGGAGGCCGTGGTTGGCTTGTATGGAGCAGCAGACGCGCTACTTCGAGCGGAGGCATCCGGAGCT
TGCAGGATCGCCGCGGCTCCGGGCGTATATGCTCCGCATTGGTCTTGACCAACTCTATCAGAGCTTGGTT
GACGGCAATTTCGATGATGCAGCTTGGGCGCAGGGTCGATGCGACGCAATCGTCCGATCCGGAGCCGGGA
CTGTCGGGCGTACACAAATCGCCCGCAGAAGCGCGGCCGTCTGGACCGATGGCTGTGTAGAAGTACTCGC
CGATAGTGGAAACCGACGCCCCAGCACTCGTCCGAGGGCAAAGGAATAACTCGAGCGACGCCTCGACTGT
GCCTTCTAGTTGCCAGCCATCTGTTGTTTGCCCCTCCCCCGTGCCTTCCTTGACCCTGGAAGGTGCCACT
CCCACTGTCCTTTCCTAATAAAATGAGGAAATTGCATCGCATTGTCTGAGTAGGTGTCATTCTATTCTGG
GGGGTGGGGTGGGGCAGGACAGCAAGGGGGAGGATTGGGAAGACAATAGCAGGCATGCTGGGGATGCGGT
GGGCTCTATGAGTATCGATACTAGTTAAAAGTTTTGTTACTTTATAGAAGAAATTTTGAGTTTTTGTTTT
TTTTTAATAAATAAATAAACATAAATAAATTGTTTGTTGAATTTATTATTAGTATGTAAGTGTAAATATA
ATAAAACTTAATATCTATTCAAATTAATAAATAAACCTCGATATACAGACCGATAAAACACATGCGTCAA
TTTTACGCATGATTATCTTTAACGTACGTCACAATATGATTATCTTTCTAGGGTTAATCTAGTATACGCG
TATGCGGCCGCTTAATTAATCCAGCTTTTGTTCCCTTTAGTGAGGGTTAATTCCGAGCGGCCGCGTGTTA
CAACCAATTAACCAATTCTGATTAGAAAAACTCATCGAGCATCAAATGAAACTGCAATTTATTCATATCA
GGATTATCAATACCATATTTTTGAAAAAGCCGTTTCTGTAATGAAGGAGAAAACTCACCGAGGCAGTTCC
ATAGGATGGCAAGATCCTGGTATCGGTCTGCGATTCCGACTCGTCCAACATCAATACAACCTATTAATTT
CCCCTCGTCAAAAATAAGGTTATCAAGTGAGAAATCACCATGAGTGACGACTGAATCCGGTGAGAATGGC
AAAAGCTTATGCATTTCTTTCCAGACTTGTTCAACAGGCCAGCCATTACGCTCGTCATCAAAATCACTCG
CATCAACCAAACCGTTATTCATTCGTGATTGCGCCTGAGCGAGGCGAAATACGCGATCGCTGTTAAAAGG
ACAATTACAAACAGGAATCGAATGCAACCGGCGCAGGAACACTGCCAGCGCATCAACAATATTTTCACCT
GAATCAGGATATTCTTCTAATACCTGGAATGCTGTTTTCCCGGGGATCGCAGTGGTGAGTAACCATGCAT
CATCAGGAGTACGGATAAAATGCTTGATGGTCGGAAGAGGCATAAATTCCGTCAGCCAGTTTAGTCTGAC
CATCTCATCTGTAACATCATTGGCAACGCTACCTTTGCCATGTTTCAGAAACAACTCTGGCGCATCGGGC
TTCCCATACAATCGATAGATTGTCGCACCTGATTGCCCGACATTATCGCGAGCCCATTTATACCCATATA
AATCAGCATCCATGTTGGAATTTAATCGCGGCCTGGAGCAAGACGTTTCCCGTTGAATATGGCTCATAAC
ACCCCTTGTATTACTGTTTATGTAAGCAGACAGTTTTATTGTTCATGATGATATATTTTTATCTTGTGCA
ATGTAACATCAGAGATTTTGAGACACAACGTGGCTTTGTTGAATAAATCGAACTTTTGCTGAGTTGAAGG
ATCAGTCATGACCAAAATCCCTTAACGTGAGTTTTCGTTCCACTGAGCGTCAGACCCCGTAGAAAAGATC
AAAGGATCTTCTTGAGATCCTTTTTTTCTGCGCGTAATCTGCTGCTTGCAAACAAAAAAACCACCGCTAC
CAGCGGTGGTTTGTTTGCCGGATCAAGAGCTACCAACTCTTTTTCCGAAGGTAACTGGCTTCAGCAGAGC
GCAGATACCAAATACTGTTCTTCTAGTGTAGCCGTAGTTAGGCCACCACTTCAAGAACTCTGTAGCACCG
CCTACATACCTCGCTCTGCTAATCCTGTTACCAGTGGCTGCTGCCAGTGGCGATAAGTCGTGTCTTACCG
GGTTGGACTCAAGACGATAGTTACCGGATAAGGCGCAGCGGTCGGGCTGAACGGGGGGTTCGTGCACACA
GCCCAGCTTGGAGCGAACGACCTACACCGAACTGAGATACCTACAGCGTGAGCTATGAGAAAGCGCCACG
CTTCCCGAAGGGAGAAAGGCGGACAGGTATCCGGTAAGCGGCAGGGTCGGAACAGGAGAGCGCACGAGGG
AGCTTCCAGGGGGAAACGCCTGGTATCTTTATAGTCCTGTCGGGTTTCGCCACCTCTGACTTGAGCGTCG
ATTTTTGTGATGCTCGTCAGGGGGGCGGAGCCTATGGAAAAACGCCAGCAACGCGGCCTTTTTACGGTTC
CTGGCCTTTTGCTGGCCTTTTGCTCACATGTTCTTTCCTGCGTTATCCCCTGATTCTGTGGATAACCGTG
CGGCCGCCAATTAATACGACTCACTATAGGGCGAATTGGGGCGCGCCATTCTAGATTAACCCTAGAAAGA
TAGTCTGCGTAAAATTGACGCATGCATTCTTGAAATATTGCTCTCTCTTTCTAAATAGCGCGAATCCGTC
GCTGTGCATTTAGGACATCTCAGTCGCCGCTTGGAGCTCCCGTGAGGCGTGCTTGTCAATGCGGTAAGTG
TCACTGATTTTGAACTATAACGACCGCGTGAGTCAAAATGACGCATGATTATCTTTTACGTGACTTTTAA
GATTTAACTCATACGATAATTATATTGTTATTTCATGTTCTACTTACGTGATAACTTATTATATATATAT
TTTCTTGTTATAGATATCAACTAGAATGCTAGCATGGGCCCAGATCTCCATGGGCCCTGAATTCGCATCT
AGACTGAACTGGCCGATAATTGCAGACGAGGAGCATCGCCCTTCCCCGGCCCTCAGGTAAGAGGACCAAA
TACCGTAGCCGTTTCCAATTTCAGTCCTTTAGCGCCACCTGGTGCTAACTACTCTATCACGCTTTTATCC
AATAACTACCTTTGTAAATTTCCTTTCAAAAGTTCTGGCCGGGCGCGGTGGCAACGGGGACTTTCCAAAA
TGTCGTAACAACTCCGCCCCATTGACGCAAATGGGCGGTAGGCGTGTACGGTGGGAGGTCTATATAAGCA
GAGCTGGTTTAGTGAACCGTCAGATCCGCTAGCGCTACCGGTCGCCACTATGCCCAAGAAGAAGAGGAAG
GTGGAGGACGCCGGTTCTGTGAGCGTGATCAAGCCCGAGATGAAGATCAAGCTGTGCATGAGGGGCACCG
TGAACGGCCACAACTTCGTGATCGAGGGCGAGGGCAAGGGCAACCCCTACGAGGGCACCCAGATCCTGGA
CCTGAACGTGACCGAGGGCGCCCCCCTGCCCTTCGCCTACGACATCCTGACCACCGTGTTCCAGTACGGC
AACAGGGCCTTCACCAAGTACCCCGCCGACATCCAGGACTACTTCAAGCAGACCTTCCCCGAGGGCTACC
ACTGGGAGAGGAGCATGACCTACGAGGACCAGGGCATCTGCACCGCCACCAGCAACATCAGCATGAGGGG
CGACTGCTTCTTCTACGACATCAGGTTCGACGGCACCAACTTCCCCCCCAACGGCCCCGTGATGCAGAAG
AAGACCCTGAAGTGGGAGCCCAGCACCGAGAAGATGTACGTGGAGGACGGCGTGCTGAAGGGCGACGTGA
ACATGAGGCTGCTGCTGGAGGGCGGCGGCCACTACAGGTGCGACTTCAAGACCACCTACAAGGCCAAGAA
GGAGGTGAGGCTGCCCGACGCCCACAAGATCGACCACAGGATCGAGATCCTGAAGCACGACAAGGACTAC
AACAAGGTGAAGCTGTACGAGAACGCCGTGGCCAGGTACTCCATGCTGCCCAGCCAGGCCGGATCCTAAC
TCGAGCGACGCCTCGACTGTGCCTTCTAGTTGCCAGCCATCTGTTGTTTGCCCCTCCCCCGTGCCTTCCT
TGACCCTGGAAGGTGCCACTCCCACTGTCCTTTCCTAATAAAATGAGGAAATTGCATCGCATTGTCTGAG
TAGGTGTCATTCTATTCTGGGGGGTGGGGTGGGGCAGGACAGCAAGGGGGAGGATTGGGAAGACAATAGC
AGGCATGCTGGGGATGCGGTGGGCTCTATGGGCTGGTTCTGTATGGGCACAGACAACCTAACTAATTTCC
TGGCCCTCAAGGTGACTTGCTTGAACTTGCCACCTTCGCCACTAGGGGGCAGCATTGGTTTACACAGGGT
GAACAAACGTTCAATTCTAAACTAATATTCTTTGGTGGGAAAGTGTGTTCATTTTGGTTTGTTTTGAAGA
AGTCACTTCATACCTTTGAACTGGGGTTAAGCTGGTTAACTCCCAAAAACGCCATATATGGAGTTCCGCG
TTACATAACTTACGGTAAATGGCCCGCCTGGCTGACCGCCCAACGACCCCCGCCCATTGACGTCAATAAT
GACGTATGTTCCCATAGTAACGCCAATAGGGACTTTCCATTGACGTCAATGGGTGGAGTATTTACGGTAA
ACTGCCCACTTGGCAGTACATCAAGTGTATCATATGCCAAGTACGCCCCCTATTGACGTCAATGACGGTA
AATGGCCCGCCTGGCATTATGCCCAGTACATGACCTTATGGGACTTTCCTACTTGGCAGTACATCTACGT
ATTAGTCATCGCTATTACCATGGTCGAGGTGAGCCCCACGTTCTGCTTCACTCTCCCCATCTCCCCCCCC
TCCCCACCCCCAATTTTGTATTTATTTATTTTTTAATTATTTTGTGCAGCGATGGGGGCGGGGGGGGGGG
CGCGCGCCAGGCGGGGCGGGGCGAGGGGCGGGGCGGGGCGAGGCGGAGAGGTGCGGCGGCAGCCAATCAG
AGCGGCGCGCTCCGAAAGTTTCCTTTTATGGCGAGGCGGCGGCGGCGGCGGCCCTATAAAAAGCGAAGCG
CGCGGCGGGCGGGAGTCGCTGCGCGCTGCCTTCGCCCCGTGCCCCGCTCCGCCGCCGCCTCGCGCCGCCC
GCCCCGGCTCTGACTGACCGCGTTACTCCCACAGGTGAGCGGGCGGGACGGCCCTTCTCCTCCGGGCTGT
AATTAGCGCTTGGTTTAATGACGGCTTGTTTCTTTTCTGTGGCTGCGTGAAAGCCTTGAGGGGCTCCGGG
AGGGCCCTTTGTGCGGGGGGAGCGGCTCGGGGGGTGCGTGCGTGTGTGTGTGCGTGGGGAGCGCCGCGTG
CGGCTCCGCGCTGCCCGGCGGCTGTGAGCGCTGCGGGCGCGGCGCGGGGCTTTGTGCGCTCCGCAGTGTG
CGCGAGGGGAGCGCGGCCGGGGGCGGTGCCCCGCGGTGCGGGGGGGGCTGCGAGGGGAACAAAGGCTGCG
TGCGGGGTGTGTGCGTGGGGGGGTGAGCAGGGGGTGTGGGCGCGTCGGTCGGGCTGCAACCCCCCCTGCA
CCCCCCTCCCCGAGTTGCTGAGCACGGCCCGGCTTCGGGTGCGGGGCTCCGTACGGGGCGTGGCGCGGGG
CTCGCCGTGCCGGGCGGGGGGTGGCGGCAGGTGGGGGTGCCGGGCGGGGCGGGGCCGCCTCGGGCCGGGG
AGGGCTCGGGGGAGGGGCGCGGCGGCCCCCGGAGTGCCGGCGGCTGTCGAGGCGCGGCGAGCCGCAGCCA
TTGCCTTTTATGGTAATCGTGCGAGAGGGCGCAGGGACTTCCTTTGTCCCAAATCTGTGCGGAGCCGAAA
TCTGGGAGGCGCCGCCGCACCCCCTCTAGCGGGCGCGGGGCGAAGCGGTGCGGCGCCGGCAGGAAGGAAA
TGGGCGGGGAGGGCCTTCGTGCGTCGCCGCGCCGCCGTCCCCTTCTCCCTCTCCAGCCTCGGGGCTGTCC
GCGGGGGGACGGCTGCCTTCGGGGGGGACGGGGCAGGGCGGGGTTCGGCTTCTGGCGTGTGACCGGCGGC
TCTAGAGCCTCTGCTAACCATGTTCATGCCTTCTTCTTTTTCCTACAGCTCCTGGGCAACGTGCTGGTTA
TTGTGCTGTCTCATCATTTTGGCAAAGAATTCGCCACTATGCCAGAGCCAGCGAAGTCTGCTCCCGCCCC
GAAAAAGGGCTCCAAGAAGGCGGTGACTAAGGCGCAGAAGAAAGGCGGCAAGAAGCGCAAGCGCAGCCGC
AAGGAGAGCTATTCCATCTATGTGTACAAGGTTCTGAAGCAGGTCCACCCTGACACCGGCATTTCGTCCA
AGGCCATGGGCATCATGAATTCGTTTGTGAACGACATTTTCGAGCGCATCGCAGGTGAGGCTTCCCGCCT
GGCGCATTACAACAAGCGCTCGACCATCACCTCCAGGGAGATCCAGACGGCCGTGCGCCTGCTGCTGCCT
GGGGAGTTGGCCAAGCACGCCGTGTCCGAGGGTACTAAGGCCATCACCAAGTACACCAGCGCTAAGGGTT
CTGTATCAAAAGGCGAGGCGGTCATTAAAGAGTTCATGAGGTTTAAAGTCCATATGGAAGGAAGCATGAA
TGGTCACGAGTTTGAGATAGAGGGAGAGGGTGAGGGAAGGCCGTACGAAGGGACGCAAACTGCGAAGTTG
AAGGTAACGAAAGGCGGCCCTCTGCCATTCTCTTGGGACATCCTTTCACCGCAATTTATGTACGGCTCTA
GGGCCTTCACAAAACACCCCGCCGATATTCCGGATTACTATAAACAAAGTTTTCCTGAGGGCTTCAAGTG
GGAAAGAGTAATGAACTTCGAGGATGGGGGAGCTGTGACGGTTACTCAAGACACTAGCCTGGAGGACGGT
ACTCTTATATACAAGGTAAAACTAAGAGGGACGAATTTTCCGCCAGACGGCCCCGTGATGCAAAAAAAAA
CTATGGGGTGGGAAGCATCCACCGAGAGGCTGTACCCCGAAGACGGGGTCCTGAAGGGTGATATTAAAAT
GGCATTAAGATTAAAAGATGGCGGGAGATACTTAGCTGACTTCAAGACTACATATAAAGCCAAAAAACCT
GTACAGATGCCTGGAGCTTACAATGTGGATCGTAAGCTGGATATTACATCCCACAACGAAGATTATACCG
TGGTGGAGCAGTACGAGCGTTCAGAGGGGCGTCACTCCACCGGGGGTATGGATGAATTATACAAGAGCGG
TCTTAGAAGCAGGGCGCAAGCGTCAAATTCAGCGGTAGATGGAACAGCAGGTCCAGGTAGTACTGGCAGC
AGAGGATCCTAACTCGAGATTCACTCCTCAGGTGCAGGCTGCCTATCAGAAGGTGGTGGCTGGTGTGGCC
AATGCCCTGGCTCACAAATACCACTGAGATCTTTTTCCCTCTGCCAAAAATTATGGGGACATCATGAAGC
CCCTTGAGCATCTGACTTCTGGCTAATAAAGGAAATTTATTTTCATTGCAATAGTGTGTTGGAATTTTTT
GTGTCTCTCACTCGGAAGGACATATGGGAGGGCAAATCATTTAAAACATCAGAATGAGTATTTGGTTTAG
AGTTTGGCAACATATGCCCATATGCTGGCTGCCATGAACAAAGGTTGGCTATAAAGAGGTCATCAGTATA
TGAAACAGCCCCCTGCTGTCCATTCCTTATTCCATAGAAAAGCCTTGACTTGAGGTTAGATTTTTTTTAT
ATTTTGTTTTGTGTTATTTTTTTCTTTAACATCCCTAAAATTTTCCTTACATGTTTTACTAGCCAGATTT
TTCCTCCTCTCCTGACTACTCCCAGTCATAGCTGTCCCTCTTCTCTTATGGAGATCCCTCGACCTGCAGC
CCAAGCTTGGCGTAATGCTGAGCA
Features (pLannotate 1.2.2; 18 found; start..end, strand, type, name):
    239..539     +  enhancer       CMV enhancer: human cytomegalovirus immediate early enhancer
    540..743     +  promoter       CMV promoter: human cytomegalovirus (CMV) immediate early promoter
    777..1798    +  CDS            HygR (fragment): aminoglycoside phosphotransferase from E. coli; aph(4)-Ia; confers resistance to hygromycin
   1817..2024    +  polyA_signal   bGH poly(A) signal: bovine growth hormone polyadenylation signal
   2344..2362    -  promoter       T3 promoter: promoter for bacteriophage T3 RNA polymerase
   2402..3217    -  CDS            KanR: aminoglycoside phosphotransferase; aph(3')-Ia; confers resistance to kanamycin in bacteria or G418 (Geneticin®) in eukaryotes
   3442..4030    +  rep_origin     ori: high-copy-number ColE1/pMB1/pBR322/pUC origin of replication
   4142..4160    +  promoter       T7 promoter: promoter for bacteriophage T7 RNA polymerase
   4784..4835    +  promoter       CMVd2 promoter: truncated human cytomegalovirus (CMV) immediate early promoter that yields moderately reduced expression relative to the full-length promoter
   4919..5590    +  CDS            hmAzami-Green: humanized monomeric Azami-Green fluorescent protein mammalian codon-optimized
   5617..5841    +  polyA_signal   bGH poly(A) signal: bovine growth hormone polyadenylation signal
   6089..6392    +  enhancer       CMV enhancer: human cytomegalovirus immediate early enhancer
   6394..6661    +  promoter       chicken β-actin promoter: No description available
   6662..7678    +  intron         chimeric intron: chimera between introns from chicken β-actin and rabbit β-globin
   7739..8116    +  CDS            H2B: human histone H2B; HIST1H2BJ
   8123..8815    +  CDS            mScarlet: mScarlet is a basic (constitutively fluorescent) red fluorescent protein published in 2016, derived from synthetic construct. It has moderate acid sensitivity.
   8910..8984    +  CDS            HBB (fragment): HBB_PONPY - Experimental evidence at transcript level: Swiss-Prot protein existence level 2. Involved in oxygen transport from the lung to the various peripheral tissues. From Pongo pygmaeus (Bornean orangutan).
   9055..9110    +  polyA_signal   β-globin poly(A) signal: rabbit β-globin polyadenylation signal (Gil and Proudfoot, 1987)
