[The description below was written by a language model from this plasmid's Addgene catalogue record and pLannotate feature annotations shown in this document.]
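Description:
JPF0517 is a 9,474-nt mammalian expression plasmid assembled in the MTK0_043 PiggyBac destination backbone from a modular mammalian cloning toolkit. It is propagated in E. coli through a high-copy ColE1/pUC-type origin and selected with kanamycin via an aph(3')-Ia KanR gene. T3 and T7 promoters flank this bacterial segment. The feature table also shows a mammalian selection cassette in which the full CMV enhancer/promoter drives a hygromycin resistance gene (annotated as a fragment) terminated by a bGH polyadenylation signal. This would allow selection of stably modified cells. The PiggyBac transposon terminal repeats implied by the "PB" designation and the stated purpose are not annotated, so their positions cannot be confirmed from the table.

The payload consists of two transcription units. In the first, the promoter variant the depositor calls pCMV-E, which the annotation software matches only over a short stretch to a truncated CMV promoter (CMVd2), drives a humanized monomeric Azami-Green. The insert name indicates that this protein carries a nuclear localization signal, and the unit ends in a bGH poly(A) signal. In the second, a CAG promoter (CMV enhancer, chicken β-actin promoter and chimeric intron) constitutively expresses human histone H2B fused to mScarlet, with a rabbit β-globin poly(A) signal. The short HBB fragment annotated upstream of that signal is probably part of the globin terminator region rather than an expressed element. Both reporters are directed to the nucleus, so the red signal serves as an internal normalization for copy number or delivery, and the green signal reports the strength of the test promoter. The depositor notes that the plasmid was used to generate promoter characterization data in the toolkit publication.
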