Addgene plasmid #124008: JPF0517
Purpose: Encodes pCMV-E driving expression of mAzamiGreen with an mScarlet normalization in a PiggyBac destination vector
Depositing lab: Hana El-Samad. Depositing organization: University of California, San Francisco (UCSF). Publication: A Toolkit for Rapid Modular Construction of Biological Circuits in Mammalian Cells. Fonseca JP, Bonny AR, Kumar GR, Ng AH, Town J, Wu QC, Aslankoohi E, Chen SY, Dods G, Harrigan P, Osimiri LC, Kistler AL, El-Samad H. ACS Synth Biol. 2019 Nov 15;8(11):2593-2606. doi: 10.1021/acssynbio.9b00322. Epub 2019 Nov 5. PubMed 31686495.
Backbone
  Vector backbone: MTK0_043
  Vector type: Mammalian Expression
Growth in bacteria
  Bacterial resistance: Kanamycin, 50 μg/mL
  Growth temperature: 37°C
  Growth strain: DH5alpha
  Copy number: Unknown
Gene/Insert
  Gene/Insert name: PB_pCMV-E-NLS-mAzamiGreen-bghpA_pCAG-H2B::mScarlet-rglpA
  Cloning method: Restriction Enzyme; 5′ cloning site unknown (unknown if destroyed); 3′ cloning site unknown (unknown if destroyed)
Terms and licenses: Academic/Nonprofit Terms; Industry Terms: Not Available to Industry
Depositor comments: Plasmid used to generate Fig .2a Please visit https://www.biorxiv.org/content/10.1101/506188v2 for BioRxiv preprint
How to cite: JPF0517 was a gift from Hana El-Samad (Addgene plasmid # 124008 ; http://n2t.net/addgene:124008 ; RRID:Addgene_124008)
